Addgene plasmid #100017: pET15b-eGO-Matryoshka-LE-LP
Purpose: Bacterial expression of fluorescent protein casette - cpEGFP with nested LSSmOrange and LE N-term and LP C-term amino acid linkers
Depositing lab: Wolf Frommer. Depositing organization: Carnegie Institution for Science. Publication: Ratiometric Matryoshka biosensors from a nested cassette of green- and orange-emitting fluorescent proteins. Ast C, Foret J, Oltrogge LM, De Michele R, Kleist TJ, Ho CH, Frommer WB. Nat Commun. 2017 Sep 5;8(1):431. doi: 10.1038/s41467-017-00400-2. PubMed 28874729.
Backbone
  Vector backbone: pET-15b
  Backbone manufacturer: Novagen
  Backbone size w/o insert (bp): 5672
  Total vector size (bp): 7124
  Modifications to backbone: Thrombin cleavage site deleted
  Vector type: Bacterial Expression
Growth in bacteria
  Bacterial resistance: Ampicillin, 100 μg/mL
  Growth temperature: 37°C
  Growth strain: DH5alpha
  Copy number: Unknown
Gene/Insert
  Gene/Insert name: cpEGFP-LSSmOrange (alt name: eGO-Matryoshka)
  Species: Synthetic
  Insert size (bp): 1452
  Mutation: Leu and Glu N-term linker and Leu and Pro C-term linker
  Promoter: T7
  Tag / fusion protein: 6x HIS tag (N terminal on backbone)
  Cloning method: Ligation Independent Cloning
  Sequencing primers: 5′ T7; 3′ T7 term
Terms and licenses: Academic/Nonprofit Terms; Industry Terms: Not Available to Industry
How to cite: pET15b-eGO-Matryoshka-LE-LP was a gift from Wolf Frommer (Addgene plasmid # 100017 ; http://n2t.net/addgene:100017 ; RRID:Addgene_100017)
