[The description below was written by a language model from this plasmid's Addgene catalogue record and pLannotate feature annotations shown in this document.]
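Description:
pET15b-eGO-Matryoshka-LE-LP is a bacterial expression plasmid of about 7.1 kb built on the Novagen pET-15b backbone, from which the thrombin cleavage site has been deleted. It is maintained in E. coli through a pBR322-type ColE1 origin accompanied by the bom region and the rop gene, and selected with ampicillin via the β-lactamase gene and its own promoter. Several short tetracycline-resistance fragments in the feature table are non-functional remnants of the pBR322 lineage rather than a usable marker.

The payload is a synthetic 1.45 kb fluorescent protein cassette, eGO-Matryoshka, in which the long-Stokes-shift orange protein LSSmOrange is nested inside circularly permuted EGFP. The automated annotation reflects this layout: a GFP-family C-terminal segment (labelled as an mVenus fragment by similarity) comes first, followed by the complete LSSmOrange coding sequence and then an EGFP fragment, consistent with a permuted GFP whose original termini are bridged by the orange protein. Leu-Glu and Leu-Pro linkers flank the cassette at its N and C termini respectively.

Expression is driven by the T7 promoter with an adjacent lac operator and the T7 gene 10 ribosome binding site, and ends at the T7 terminator. The plasmid-borne lacI gene supplies repressor, so transcription is IPTG-inducible in hosts that provide T7 RNA polymerase. An N-terminal 6xHis tag from the backbone (the short hit annotated as a capTEV fragment) allows affinity purification.

The construct is intended for producing the cassette protein in bacteria. The cassette design pairs a green reporter with a stable orange reference for ratiometric biosensors.
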