Features (pLannotate 1.2.2; 22 found; start..end, strand, type, name):
      1..19      +  promoter       T7 promoter: promoter for bacteriophage T7 RNA polymerase
     20..44      +  protein_bind   lac operator: The lac repressor binds to the lac operator to inhibit transcription in E. coli. This inhibition can be relieved by adding lactose or isopropyl-β-D-thiogalactopyranoside (IPTG). lac repressor encoded by lacI
     59..81      +  RBS            RBS: efficient ribosome binding site from bacteriophage T7 gene 10 (Olins and Rangwala, 1989)
     93..111     +  CDS            capTEV™ (fragment): composite tag for in vivo biotinylation, TEV protease cleavage, and 6xHis tagging
    145..396     +  CDS            VC155: C-terminal fragment of mVenus for use in bimolecular fluorescence complementation (BiFC) (Kodama and Hu, 2010)
    406..1113    +  CDS            LSSmOrange: LSSmOrange is a basic (constitutively fluorescent) long stokes shift fluorescent protein published in 2012, derived from Discosoma sp.. It has moderate acid sensitivity.
   1129..1557    +  CDS            (3-F)Tyr-EGFP (fragment): (3-F)Tyr-EGFP is a basic (constitutively fluorescent) green fluorescent protein published in 2004, derived from Aequorea victoria.
   1579..1628    +  CDS            SET1 (fragment): solubility-enhancement tag derived from T7 phage gene 10B
   1636..1683    +  terminator     T7 terminator: transcription terminator for bacteriophage T7 RNA polymerase
   1706..1810    -  CDS            TcR (fragment): tetracycline efflux protein; tet; confers resistance to tetracycline
   1858..1886    -  promoter       tet promoter: E. coli promoter for tetracycline efflux protein gene
   1999..2103    +  promoter       AmpR promoter: bla
   2104..2964    +  CDS            AmpR: β-lactamase; bla; confers resistance to ampicillin, carbenicillin, and related antibiotics
   3135..3723    +  rep_origin     ori: high-copy-number ColE1/pMB1/pBR322/pUC origin of replication
   3909..4048    -  misc_feature   bom: basis of mobility region from pBR322
   4150..4341    -  CDS            rop: Rop protein, which maintains plasmids at low copy number; rop
   4358..4738    +  CDS            YPB1_ECOLX: Protein predicted: Swiss-Prot protein existence level 4. From Escherichia coli.
   4980..5604    -  CDS            TcR (fragment): tetracycline efflux protein; tet; confers resistance to tetracycline
   5619..5640    -  protein_bind   CAP binding site: CAP binding activates transcription in the presence of cAMP. E. coli catabolite activator protein
   5653..6735    -  CDS            lacI: lac repressor; lacI; The lac repressor binds to the lac operator to inhibit transcription in E. coli. This inhibition can be relieved by adding lactose or isopropyl-β-D-thiogalactopyranoside (IPTG).
   6736..6813    -  promoter       lacI promoter: lacI
   6821..7100    -  CDS            TcR (fragment): tetracycline efflux protein; tet; confers resistance to tetracycline
>Addgene plasmid #100017 | pET15b-eGO-Matryoshka-LE-LP | addgene full sequence | sequence record 194293 | Addgene NGS Result
TAATACGACTCACTATAGGGGAATTGTGAGCGGATAACAATTCCCCTCTAGAAATAATTTTGTTTAACTT
TAAGAAGGAGATATACCATGGGGCATCATCATCATCATCATAGCAGCGGCCTCGAGAACGTCTATATCAA
GGCCGACAAGCAGAAGAACGGCATCAAGGCGAACTTCCACATCCGCCACAACATCGAGGACGGCGGCGTG
CAGCTCGCCTACCACTACCAGCAGAACACCCCCATCGGCGACGGCCCCGTGCTGCTGCCCGACAACCACT
ACCTGAGCGTGCAGTCCAAACTTTCGAAAGACCCCAACGAGAAGCGCGATCACATGGTCCTGCTGGAGTT
CGTGACCGCCGCCGGGATCACTCTCGGCATGGACGAGCTGTACAAGGGCGGTACCATGGTGAGCAAGGGC
GAGGAGAATAACATGGCCATCATCAAGGAGTTCATGCGCTTCAAGGTGCGCATGGAGGGCTCCGTGAACG
GCCACGAGTTCGAGATCGAGGGCGAGGGCGAGGGCCGCCCCTACGAGGGCTTTCAGACCGTTAAGCTGAA
GGTGACCAAGGGTGGCCCCCTGCCCTTCGCCTGGGACATCTTGTCCCCTCAGTTCACCTACGGCTCCAAG
GCCTACGTGAAGCACCCCGCCGACATCCCCGACTACCTCAAGCTGTCCTTCCCCGAGGGCTTCAAGTGGG
AGCGCGTGATGAACTTCGAGGACGGCGGCGTGGTGACCGTGACTCAGGACTCCTCCCTGCAGGACGGCGA
GTTCATCTACAAGGTGAAGCTGCGCGGCACCAACTTCCCCTCCGACGGCCCCGTAATGCAGAAGAAGACC
ATGGGCATGGAGGCCTCCTCCGAGCGGATGTACCCCGAGGACGGCGCCCTGAAGGGCGAGGACAAGCTCA
GGCTGAAGCTGAAGGACGGCGGCCACTACACCTCCGAGGTCAAGACCACCTACAAGGCCAAGAAGCCCGT
GCAGTTGCCCGGCGCCTACATCGTCGACATCAAGTTGGACATCACCTCCCACAACGAGGACTACACCATC
GTGGAACAGTACGAACGCGCCGAGGGCCGCCACTCCACCGGCGGCATGGACGAGCTGTACAAGGGAGGGA
GCATGGTGAGCAAGGGCGAGGAGCTGTTCACCGGGGTGGTGCCCATCCTGGTCGAGCTGGACGGCGACGT
AAACGGCCACAAGTTCAGCGTGTCCGGCGAGGGTGAGGGCGATGCCACCTACGGCAAGCTGACCCTGAAG
TTCATCTGCACCACCGGCAAGCTGCCCGTGCCCTGGCCCACCCTCGTGACCACCCTGACCTACGGCGTGC
AGTGCTTCAGCCGCTACCCCGACCACATGAAGCAGCACGACTTCTTCAAGTCCGCCATGCCCGAAGGCTA
CATCCAGGAGCGCACCATCTTCTTCAAGGACGACGGCAACTACAAGACCCGCGCCGAGGTGAAGTTCGAG
GGCGACACCCTGGTGAACCGCATCGAGCTGAAGGGCATCGACTTCAAGGAGGACGGCAACATCCTGGGGC
ACAAGCTGGAGTACAACCTGCCGTAACTCGAGGATCCGGCTGCTAACAAAGCCCGAAAGGAAGCTGAGTT
GGCTGCTGCCACCGCTGAGCAATAACTAGCATAACCCCTTGGGGCCTCTAAACGGGTCTTGAGGGGTTTT
TTGCTGAAAGGAGGAACTATATCCGGATATCCCGCAAGAGGCCCGGCAGTACCGGCATAACCAAGCCTAT
GCCTACAGCATCCAGGGTGACGGTGCCGAGGATGACGATGAGCGCATTGTTAGATTTCATACACGGTGCC
TGACTGCGTTAGCAATTTAACTGTGATAAACTACCGCATTAAAGCTTATCGATGATAAGCTGTCAAACAT
GAGAATTCTTGAAGACGAAAGGGCCTCGTGATACGCCTATTTTTATAGGTTAATGTCATGATAATAATGG
TTTCTTAGACGTCAGGTGGCACTTTTCGGGGAAATGTGCGCGGAACCCCTATTTGTTTATTTTTCTAAAT
ACATTCAAATATGTATCCGCTCATGAGACAATAACCCTGATAAATGCTTCAATAATATTGAAAAAGGAAG
AGTATGAGTATTCAACATTTCCGTGTCGCCCTTATTCCCTTTTTTGCGGCATTTTGCCTTCCTGTTTTTG
CTCACCCAGAAACGCTGGTGAAAGTAAAAGATGCTGAAGATCAGTTGGGTGCACGAGTGGGTTACATCGA
ACTGGATCTCAACAGCGGTAAGATCCTTGAGAGTTTTCGCCCCGAAGAACGTTTTCCAATGATGAGCACT
TTTAAAGTTCTGCTATGTGGCGCGGTATTATCCCGTGTTGACGCCGGGCAAGAGCAACTCGGTCGCCGCA
TACACTATTCTCAGAATGACTTGGTTGAGTACTCACCAGTCACAGAAAAGCATCTTACGGATGGCATGAC
AGTAAGAGAATTATGCAGTGCTGCCATAACCATGAGTGATAACACTGCGGCCAACTTACTTCTGACAACG
ATCGGAGGACCGAAGGAGCTAACCGCTTTTTTGCACAACATGGGGGATCATGTAACTCGCCTTGATCGTT
GGGAACCGGAGCTGAATGAAGCCATACCAAACGACGAGCGTGACACCACGATGCCTGCAGCAATGGCAAC
AACGTTGCGCAAACTATTAACTGGCGAACTACTTACTCTAGCTTCCCGGCAACAATTAATAGACTGGATG
GAGGCGGATAAAGTTGCAGGACCACTTCTGCGCTCGGCCCTTCCGGCTGGCTGGTTTATTGCTGATAAAT
CTGGAGCCGGTGAGCGTGGGTCTCGCGGTATCATTGCAGCACTGGGGCCAGATGGTAAGCCCTCCCGTAT
CGTAGTTATCTACACGACGGGGAGTCAGGCAACTATGGATGAACGAAATAGACAGATCGCTGAGATAGGT
GCCTCACTGATTAAGCATTGGTAACTGTCAGACCAAGTTTACTCATATATACTTTAGATTGATTTAAAAC
TTCATTTTTAATTTAAAAGGATCTAGGTGAAGATCCTTTTTGATAATCTCATGACCAAAATCCCTTAACG
TGAGTTTTCGTTCCACTGAGCGTCAGACCCCGTAGAAAAGATCAAAGGATCTTCTTGAGATCCTTTTTTT
CTGCGCGTAATCTGCTGCTTGCAAACAAAAAAACCACCGCTACCAGCGGTGGTTTGTTTGCCGGATCAAG
AGCTACCAACTCTTTTTCCGAAGGTAACTGGCTTCAGCAGAGCGCAGATACCAAATACTGTCCTTCTAGT
GTAGCCGTAGTTAGGCCACCACTTCAAGAACTCTGTAGCACCGCCTACATACCTCGCTCTGCTAATCCTG
TTACCAGTGGCTGCTGCCAGTGGCGATAAGTCGTGTCTTACCGGGTTGGACTCAAGACGATAGTTACCGG
ATAAGGCGCAGCGGTCGGGCTGAACGGGGGGTTCGTGCACACAGCCCAGCTTGGAGCGAACGACCTACAC
CGAACTGAGATACCTACAGCGTGAGCTATGAGAAAGCGCCACGCTTCCCGAAGGGAGAAAGGCGGACAGG
TATCCGGTAAGCGGCAGGGTCGGAACAGGAGAGCGCACGAGGGAGCTTCCAGGGGGAAACGCCTGGTATC
TTTATAGTCCTGTCGGGTTTCGCCACCTCTGACTTGAGCGTCGATTTTTGTGATGCTCGTCAGGGGGGCG
GAGCCTATGGAAAAACGCCAGCAACGCGGCCTTTTTACGGTTCCTGGCCTTTTGCTGGCCTTTTGCTCAC
ATGTTCTTTCCTGCGTTATCCCCTGATTCTGTGGATAACCGTATTACCGCCTTTGAGTGAGCTGATACCG
CTCGCCGCAGCCGAACGACCGAGCGCAGCGAGTCAGTGAGCGAGGAAGCGGAAGAGCGCCTGATGCGGTA
TTTTCTCCTTACGCATCTGTGCGGTATTTCACACCGCAATGGTGCACTCTCAGTACAATCTGCTCTGATG
CCGCATAGTTAAGCCAGTATACACTCCGCTATCGCTACGTGACTGGGTCATGGCTGCGCCCCGACACCCG
CCAACACCCGCTGACGCGCCCTGACGGGCTTGTCTGCTCCCGGCATCCGCTTACAGACAAGCTGTGACCG
TCTCCGGGAGCTGCATGTGTCAGAGGTTTTCACCGTCATCACCGAAACGCGCGAGGCAGCTGCGGTAAAG
CTCATCAGCGTGGTCGTGAAGCGATTCACAGATGTCTGCCTGTTCATCCGCGTCCAGCTCGTTGAGTTTC
TCCAGAAGCGTTAATGTCTGGCTTCTGATAAAGCGGGCCATGTTAAGGGCGGTTTTTTCCTGTTTGGTCA
CTGATGCCTCCGTGTAAGGGGGATTTCTGTTCATGGGGGTAATGATACCGATGAAACGAGAGAGGATGCT
CACGATACGGGTTACTGATGATGAACATGCCCGGTTACTGGAACGTTGTGAGGGTAAACAACTGGCGGTA
TGGATGCGGCGGGACCAGAGAAAAATCACTCAGGGTCAATGCCAGCGCTTCGTTAATACAGATGTAGGTG
TTCCACAGGGTAGCCAGCAGCATCCTGCGATGCAGATCCGGAACATAATGGTGCAGGGCGCTGACTTCCG
CGTTTCCAGACTTTACGAAACACGGAAACCGAAGACCATTCATGTTGTTGCTCAGGTCGCAGACGTTTTG
CAGCAGCAGTCGCTTCACGTTCGCTCGCGTATCGGTGATTCATTCTGCTAACCAGTAAGGCAACCCCGCC
AGCCTAGCCGGGTCCTCAACGACAGGAGCACGATCATGCGCACCCGTGGCCAGGACCCAACGCTGCCCGA
GATGCGCCGCGTGCGGCTGCTGGAGATGGCGGACGCGATGGATATGTTCTGCCAAGGGTTGGTTTGCGCA
TTCACAGTTCTCCGCAAGAATTGATTGGCTCCAATTCTTGGAGTGGTGAATCCGTTAGCGAGGTGCCGCC
GGCTTCCATTCAGGTCGAGGTGGCCCGGCTCCATGCACCGCGACGCAACGCGGGGAGGCAGACAAGGTAT
AGGGCGGCGCCTACAATCCATGCCAACCCGTTCCATGTGCTCGCCGAGGCGGCATAAATCGCCGTGACGA
TCAGCGGTCCAATGATCGAAGTTAGGCTGGTAAGAGCCGCGAGCGATCCTTGAAGCTGTCCCTGATGGTC
GTCATCTACCTGCCTGGACAGCATGGCCTGCAACGCGGGCATCCCGATGCCGCCGGAAGCGAGAAGAATC
ATAATGGGGAAGGCCATCCAGCCTCGCGTCGCGAACGCCAGCAAGACGTAGCCCAGCGCGTCGGCCGCCA
TGCCGGCGATAATGGCCTGCTTCTCGCCGAAACGTTTGGTGGCGGGACCAGTGACGAAGGCTTGAGCGAG
GGCGTGCAAGATTCCGAATACCGCAAGCGACAGGCCGATCATCGTCGCGCTCCAGCGAAAGCGGTCCTCG
CCGAAAATGACCCAGAGCGCTGCCGGCACCTGTCCTACGAGTTGCATGATAAAGAAGACAGTCATAAGTG
CGGCGACGATAGTCATGCCCCGCGCCCACCGGAAGGAGCTGACTGGGTTGAAGGCTCTCAAGGGCATCGG
TCGAGATCCCGGTGCCTAATGAGTGAGCTAACTTACATTAATTGCGTTGCGCTCACTGCCCGCTTTCCAG
TCGGGAAACCTGTCGTGCCAGCTGCATTAATGAATCGGCCAACGCGCGGGGAGAGGCGGTTTGCGTATTG
GGCGCCAGGGTGGTTTTTCTTTTCACCAGTGAGACGGGCAACAGCTGATTGCCCTTCACCGCCTGGCCCT
GAGAGAGTTGCAGCAAGCGGTCCACGCTGGTTTGCCCCAGCAGGCGAAAATCCTGTTTGATGGTGGTTAA
CGGCGGGATATAACATGAGCTGTCTTCGGTATCGTCGTATCCCACTACCGAGATATCCGCACCAACGCGC
AGCCCGGACTCGGTAATGGCGCGCATTGCGCCCAGCGCCATCTGATCGTTGGCAACCAGCATCGCAGTGG
GAACGATGCCCTCATTCAGCATTTGCATGGTTTGTTGAAAACCGGACATGGCACTCCAGTCGCCTTCCCG
TTCCGCTATCGGCTGAATTTGATTGCGAGTGAGATATTTATGCCAGCCAGCCAGACGCAGACGCGCCGAG
ACAGAACTTAATGGGCCCGCTAACAGCGCGATTTGCTGGTGACCCAATGCGACCAGATGCTCCACGCCCA
GTCGCGTACCATCTTCATGGGAGAAAATAATACTGTTGATGGGTGTCTGGTCAGAGACATCAAGAAATAA
CGCCGGAACATTAGTGCAGGCAGCTTCCACAGCAATGGCATCCTGGTCATCCAGCGGATAGTTAATGATC
AGCCCACTGACGCGTTGCGCGAGAAGATTGTGCACCGCCGCTTTACAGGCTTCGACGCCGCTTCGTTCTA
CCATCGACACCACCACGCTGGCACCCAGTTGATCGGCGCGAGATTTAATCGCCGCGACAATTTGCGACGG
CGCGTGCAGGGCCAGACTGGAGGTGGCAACGCCAATCAGCAACGACTGTTTGCCCGCCAGTTGTTGTGCC
ACGCGGTTGGGAATGTAATTCAGCTCCGCCATCGCCGCTTCCACTTTTTCCCGCGTTTTCGCAGAAACGT
GGCTGGCCTGGTTCACCACGCGGGAAACGGTCTGATAAGAGACACCGGCATACTCTGCGACATCGTATAA
CGTTACTGGTTTCACATTCACCACCCTGAATTGACTCTCTTCCGGGCGCTATCATGCCATACCGCGAAAG
GTTTTGCGCCATTCGATGGTGTCCGGGATCTCGACGCTCTCCCTTATGCGACTCCTGCATTAGGAAGCAG
CCCAGTAGTAGGTTGAGGCCGTTGAGCACCGCCGCCGCAAGGAATGGTGCATGCAAGGAGATGGCGCCCA
ACAGTCCCCCGGCCACGGGGCCTGCCACCATACCCACGCCGAAACAAGCGCTCATGAGCCCGAAGTGGCG
AGCCCGATCTTCCCCATCGGTGATGTCGGCGATATAGGCGCCAGCAACCGCACCTGTGGCGCCGGTGATG
CCGGCCACGATGCGTCCGGCGTAGAGGATCGAGATCTCGATCCCGCGAAAT
